Addgene plasmid #23574: pDONR223-NME3
Depositing lab: William Hahn & David Root. Depositing organization: Dana-Farber Cancer Institute. Publication: COT drives resistance to RAF inhibition through MAP kinase pathway reactivation. Johannessen CM, Boehm JS, Kim SY, Thomas SR, Wardwell L, Johnson LA, Emery CM, Stransky N, Cogdill AP, Barretina J, Caponigro G, Hieronymus H, Murray RR, Salehi-Ashtiani K, Hill DE, Vidal M, Zhao JJ, Yang X, Alkan O, Kim S, Harris JL, Wilson CJ, Myer VE, Finan PM, Root DE, Roberts TM, Golub T, Flaherty KT, Dummer R, Weber BL, Sellers WR, Schlegel R, Wargo JA, Hahn WC, Garraway LA. Nature. 2010 Dec 16;468(7326):968-72. doi: 10.1038/nature09627 PubMed 21107320.
Backbone
  Vector backbone: pDONR223
  Backbone manufacturer: Invitrogen
  Backbone size w/o insert (bp): 5005
  Vector type: Gateway Donor vector
Growth in bacteria
  Bacterial resistance: Spectinomycin, 50 μg/mL
  Growth temperature: 37°C
  Growth strain: DH5alpha
  Copy number: High Copy
Gene/Insert
  Gene/Insert name: NME3 (alt name: nucleoside-diphosphate kinase 3)
  Species: H. sapiens (human)
  Insert size (bp): 510
  Entrez Gene: NME3 (a.k.a. DR-nm23, NDPK-C, NDPKC, NM23-H3, NM23H3, c371H6.2)
  Cloning method: Gateway Cloning
  Sequencing primers: 5′ M13pUC-fwd; 3′ M13rev
Terms and licenses: Academic/Nonprofit Terms; Industry Terms: Not Available to Industry
Depositor comments: The ORF has no Stop codon. This design enables easy recombination into a destination vector to add an epitope tag of choice and Stop codon to the ORF. Do NOT use this plasmid directly for transfections. A set of 4 custom lentiviral vectors is available ( pLX301 (http://www.addgene.org/25895/) , pLX302 (http://www.addgene.org/25896/) , pLX303 (http://www.addgene.org/25897/) , pLX304 (http://www.addgene.org/25890/) ) to be used to express these ORFs in mammalian cells. These plasmids are not included in the kit and must be ordered separately.
How to cite: pDONR223-NME3 was a gift from William Hahn & David Root (Addgene plasmid # 23574 ; http://n2t.net/addgene:23574 ; RRID:Addgene_23574)
