[The description below was written by a language model from this plasmid's Addgene catalogue record.]
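Description:
pDONR223-NME3 is a Gateway entry-type clone built in the pDONR223 donor vector backbone (listed as 5005 bp without insert), carrying the human NME3 open reading frame, which encodes nucleoside-diphosphate kinase 3 (also known as NDPK-C, NM23-H3 or DR-nm23). The insert is recorded as 510 bp and was introduced by Gateway recombination cloning. The plasmid is maintained in E. coli as a high-copy plasmid under spectinomycin selection. No feature table accompanies the record, so the origin of replication and the flanking recombination sites are not explicitly annotated. In a Gateway clone of this kind, the ORF normally sits between att sites that allow it to be moved by recombination into compatible destination vectors. M13 forward and reverse primer sites flanking the insert are listed for sequence verification.

The ORF lacks a stop codon. This "open" configuration lets the coding sequence be transferred in frame into a destination vector that supplies a C-terminal epitope tag of choice along with the stop codon. The depositors state that the plasmid should not be transfected directly; the record lists no promoter for mammalian expression, so it serves purely as a shuttle and archival source of the ORF. They point to a companion set of four lentiviral destination vectors, obtained separately, for expressing ORFs from this collection in mammalian cells. The associated publication concerns resistance to RAF inhibition through reactivation of the MAP kinase pathway, and the depositor comments indicate that the clone belongs to a kit of such ORF clones.
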