>Addgene plasmid #23574 | pDONR223-NME3 | depositor partial sequence | sequence record 10751 | Author sequence
ATGATCTGCCTGGTGCTGACCATCTTCGCTAACCTCTTCCCCGCGGCCTGCACCGGCGCACACGAACGCA
CCTTCCTGGCCGTGAAGCCGGACGGCGTGCAGCGGCGGCTGGTGGGCGAGATTGTGCGGCGCTTCGAGAG
GAAGGGCTTCAAGTTGGTGGCGCTGAAGCTGGTGCAGGCCTCCGAGGAGCTGCTGCGTGAGCACTACGCC
GAGCTGCGTGAACGCCCGTTCTACGGCCGCCTTGTCAAGTATATGGCCTCCGGGCCGGTGGTGGCCATGG
TTTGGCAGGGGCTGGACGTGGTGCGCACCTCGCGGGCGCTCATCGGAGCCACGAACCCGGCCGACGCCCC
GCCCGGCACCATCCGCGGGGATTTCTGCATCGAGGTTGGCAAGAACCTGATTCACGGCAGCGACTCGGTG
GAGAGTGCCCGCCGCGAGATCGCTCTCTGGTTCCGCGCAGACGAGCTCCTCTGCTGGGAGGACAGCGCTG
GGCACTGGCTGTATGAGTAG
