>Addgene plasmid #23574 | pDONR223-NME3 | addgene partial sequence | sequence record 29421 | 23574 with M13pUC-fwd
TAATGATTTTATTTTGACTGATAGTGACCTGTTCGTTGCAACAAATTGATGAGCAATGCTTTTTTATAAT
GCCAACTTTGTACAAAAAAGTTGGCATGATCTGCCTGGTGCTGACCATCTTCGCTAACCTCTTCCCCGCG
GCCTGCACCGGCGCACACGAACGCACCTTCCTGGCCGTGAAGCCGGACGGCGTGCAGCGGCGGCTGGTGG
GCGAGATTGTGCGGCGCTTCGAGAGGAAGGGCTTCAAGTTGGTGGCGCTGAAGCTGGTGCAGGCCTCCGA
GGAGCTGCTGCGTGAGCACTACGCCGAGCTGCGTGAACGCCCGTTCTACGGCCGCCTTGTCAAGTATATG
GCCTCCGGGCCGGTGGTGGCCATGGTTTGGCAGGGGCTGGACGTGGTGCGCACCTCGCGGGCGCTCATCG
GAGCCACGAACCCGGCCGACGCCCCGCCCGGCACCATCCGCGGGGATTTCTGCATCGAGGTTGGCAAGAA
CCTGATTCACGGCAGCGACTCGGTGGAGAGTGCCCGCCGCGAGATCGCTCTCTGGTTCCGCGCAGACGAG
CTCCTCTGCTGGGAGGACAGCGCTGGGCACTGGCTGTATGAGTACC
